Addgene plasmid #239417: pLP16_Lenti Scramble Control
Purpose: Negative control Lentiviral plasmid for SpCas9-based CRISPR KO
Depositing lab: Subhojit Roy. Depositing organization: University of California, San Diego (UCSD). Publication: Protocol for CRISPR-based manipulation and visualization of endogenous alpha-synuclein in cultured mouse hippocampal neurons. Parra-Rivas LA, Sharma R, Rust TE, Bazick HO, Carlson-Stevermer J, Zylka MJ, Ogawa Y, Roy S. STAR Protoc. 2025 Jul 21;6(3):103945. doi: 10.1016/j.xpro.2025.103945. PubMed 40700012.
Backbone
  Vector backbone: lentiCRISPR v2 (Plasmid #52961)
  Vector type: Lentiviral
Growth in bacteria
  Bacterial resistance: Ampicillin, 100 μg/mL
  Growth temperature: 37°C
  Growth strain: NEB Stable
  Copy number: High Copy
Gene/Insert
  Gene/Insert name: Scramble sequence
  gRNA/shRNA sequence: ACGGAGGCTAAGCGTCGCAA
Terms and licenses: Academic/Nonprofit Terms; Industry Terms: Not Available to Industry
How to cite: pLP16_Lenti Scramble Control was a gift from Subhojit Roy (Addgene plasmid # 239417 ; http://n2t.net/addgene:239417 ; RRID:Addgene_239417)
