[The description below was written by a language model from this plasmid's Addgene catalogue record and pLannotate feature annotations shown in this document.]
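Description:
pLP16_Lenti Scramble Control is a lentiviral transfer plasmid built on the lentiCRISPR v2 backbone, intended as the negative control for SpCas9-based CRISPR knockout experiments. It is an all-in-one design of about 13 kb. A human U6 RNA polymerase III promoter drives a single guide RNA made up of a scrambled 20-nt spacer fused to the S. pyogenes gRNA scaffold. Downstream, an EF-1α core promoter drives the Cas9 coding sequence, followed by a puromycin N-acetyltransferase gene for selecting transduced mammalian cells. The feature table does not annotate the linker between Cas9 and the puromycin marker. A WPRE after this cassette enhances transcript stability and expression. Because the scramble guide serves as a non-targeting control, cells receive Cas9, guide RNA and the selection marker without the intended gene disruption, giving a baseline for comparison with gene-targeting constructs.

The viral framework is a self-inactivating HIV-1-derived design. A CMV enhancer/promoter spans the plasmid origin and sits upstream of a truncated 5' LTR, where it can drive genomic RNA production in packaging cells. It is followed by the Ψ packaging signal with a gag fragment, the RRE for Rev-dependent nuclear export, and the cPPT/CTS, with a ΔU3 3' LTR and bGH polyadenylation signal at the far end. Outside the LTRs, the backbone carries an f1 origin, an SV40/EM7-driven bleomycin/Zeocin resistance cassette with an SV40 poly(A) signal, a high-copy ColE1/pUC origin and an ampicillin resistance gene for propagation in E. coli. The associated publication places the construct in work manipulating endogenous alpha-synuclein in cultured mouse hippocampal neurons.
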