Features (pLannotate 1.2.2; 33 found; start..end, strand, type, name):
    217..397     +  LTR            5' LTR (truncated): truncated 5' long terminal repeat (LTR) from HIV-1
    444..569     +  misc_feature   HIV-1 Ψ: packaging signal of human immunodeficiency virus type 1
    553..916     +  CDS            HIV-1 gag (fragment): gag protein from human immunodeficiency virus 1; gag
   1062..1295    +  misc_feature   RRE: The Rev response element (RRE) of HIV-1 allows for Rev-dependent mRNA export from the nucleus to the cytoplasm.
   1672..1772    +  CDS            Rev (fragment): human immunodeficiency virus 1 (HIV-1) Rev protein; rev; enhances nuclear export of unspliced and incompletely spliced viral mRNAs
   1822..1939    +  misc_feature   cPPT/CTS: central polypurine tract and central termination sequence of HIV-1
   1990..2230    +  promoter       U6 promoter: RNA polymerase III promoter for human U6 snRNA
   2260..2335    +  misc_RNA       gRNA scaffold: guide RNA scaffold for the Streptococcus pyogenes CRISPR/Cas9 system
   2353..2371    +  CDS            small t antigen (fragment): SV40 (simian virus 40) small t antigen
   2397..2608    +  promoter       EF-1α core promoter: core promoter for human elongation factor EF-1α
   2633..6736    +  CDS            Cas9: Cas9 (Csn1) endonuclease from the Streptococcus pyogenes Type II CRISPR/Cas system generates RNA-guided double strand breaks in DNA
   6874..7471    +  CDS            PuroR (fragment): puromycin N-acetyltransferase; pac from Streptomyces; confers resistance to puromycin
   7487..8075    +  misc_feature   WPRE: woodchuck hepatitis virus posttranscriptional regulatory element
   8126..8145    +  misc_feature   cPPT/CTS (fragment): central polypurine tract and central termination sequence of HIV-1
   8147..8380    +  LTR            3' LTR (ΔU3): self-inactivating 3' long terminal repeat (LTR) from HIV-1
   8412..8636    +  polyA_signal   bGH poly(A) signal: bovine growth hormone polyadenylation signal
   8640..8661    +  promoter       SV40 promoter (fragment): SV40 enhancer and early promoter
   8682..9110    +  rep_origin     f1 ori (sequence partly withheld): f1 bacteriophage origin of replication; arrow indicates direction of (+) strand synthesis
   9124..9453    +  promoter       SV40 promoter: SV40 enhancer and early promoter
   9501..9548    +  promoter       EM7 promoter: synthetic bacterial promoter&nbsp
   9567..9941    +  CDS            BleoR: antibiotic-binding protein; Sh ble from Streptoalloteichus hindustanus; confers resistance to bleomycin, phleomycin, and Zeocin™
   9951..10076   +  CDS            ble (fragment): BLE_KLEPN - Experimental evidence at protein level: Swiss-Prot protein existence level 1. Binding protein with a strong affinity to the bleomycin family of antibiotics. Binds to CL990; an antimitotic-antibiotic compound. From Klebsiella pneumoniae.
  10071..10192   +  polyA_signal   SV40 poly(A) signal: SV40 polyadenylation signal
  10263..10285   -  protein_bind   lac operator (fragment): The lac repressor binds to the lac operator to inhibit transcription in E. coli. This inhibition can be relieved by adding lactose or isopropyl-β-D-thiogalactopyranoside (IPTG). lac repressor encoded by lacI
  10289..10319   -  promoter       lac promoter: promoter for the E. coli lac operon
  10334..10355   -  protein_bind   CAP binding site: CAP binding activates transcription in the presence of cAMP. E. coli catabolite activator protein
  10368..10460   -  CDS            lacI (fragment): lac repressor; lacI; The lac repressor binds to the lac operator to inhibit transcription in E. coli. This inhibition can be relieved by adding lactose or isopropyl-β-D-thiogalactopyranoside (IPTG).
  10643..11231   -  rep_origin     ori: high-copy-number ColE1/pMB1/pBR322/pUC origin of replication
  11402..12262   -  CDS            AmpR: β-lactamase; bla; confers resistance to ampicillin, carbenicillin, and related antibiotics
  12263..12367   -  promoter       AmpR promoter: bla
  12426..12478   -  misc_feature   bom (fragment): basis of mobility region from pBR322
  12633..13012   +  enhancer       CMV enhancer: human cytomegalovirus immediate early enhancer
  13013..199     +  promoter       CMV promoter (across the origin): human cytomegalovirus (CMV) immediate early promoter
>Addgene plasmid #239417 | pLP16_Lenti Scramble Control | addgene full sequence | sequence record 486271 | Addgene NGS Result
TGATGCGGTTTTGGCAGTACATCAATGGGCGTGGATAGCGGTTTGACTCACGGGGATTTCCAAGTCTCCA
CCCCATTGACGTCAATGGGAGTTTGTTTTGGCACCAAAATCAACGGGACTTTCCAAAATGTCGTAACAAC
TCCGCCCCATTGACGCAAATGGGCGGTAGGCGTGTACGGTGGGAGGTCTATATAAGCAGCGCGTTTTGCC
TGTACTGGGTCTCTCTGGTTAGACCAGATCTGAGCCTGGGAGCTCTCTGGCTAACTAGGGAACCCACTGC
TTAAGCCTCAATAAAGCTTGCCTTGAGTGCTTCAAGTAGTGTGTGCCCGTCTGTTGTGTGACTCTGGTAA
CTAGAGATCCCTCAGACCCTTTTAGTCAGTGTGGAAAATCTCTAGCAGTGGCGCCCGAACAGGGACTTGA
AAGCGAAAGGGAAACCAGAGGAGCTCTCTCGACGCAGGACTCGGCTTGCTGAAGCGCGCACGGCAAGAGG
CGAGGGGCGGCGACTGGTGAGTACGCCAAAAATTTTGACTAGCGGAGGCTAGAAGGAGAGAGATGGGTGC
GAGAGCGTCAGTATTAAGCGGGGGAGAATTAGATCGCGATGGGAAAAAATTCGGTTAAGGCCAGGGGGAA
AGAAAAAATATAAATTAAAACATATAGTATGGGCAAGCAGGGAGCTAGAACGATTCGCAGTTAATCCTGG
CCTGTTAGAAACATCAGAAGGCTGTAGACAAATACTGGGACAGCTACAACCATCCCTTCAGACAGGATCA
GAAGAACTTAGATCATTATATAATACAGTAGCAACCCTCTATTGTGTGCATCAAAGGATAGAGATAAAAG
ACACCAAGGAAGCTTTAGACAAGATAGAGGAAGAGCAAAACAAAAGTAAGACCACCGCACAGCAAGCGGC
CGCTGATCTTCAGACCTGGAGGAGGAGATATGAGGGACAATTGGAGAAGTGAATTATATAAATATAAAGT
AGTAAAAATTGAACCATTAGGAGTAGCACCCACCAAGGCAAAGAGAAGAGTGGTGCAGAGAGAAAAAAGA
GCAGTGGGAATAGGAGCTTTGTTCCTTGGGTTCTTGGGAGCAGCAGGAAGCACTATGGGCGCAGCGTCAA
TGACGCTGACGGTACAGGCCAGACAATTATTGTCTGGTATAGTGCAGCAGCAGAACAATTTGCTGAGGGC
TATTGAGGCGCAACAGCATCTGTTGCAACTCACAGTCTGGGGCATCAAGCAGCTCCAGGCAAGAATCCTG
GCTGTGGAAAGATACCTAAAGGATCAACAGCTCCTGGGGATTTGGGGTTGCTCTGGAAAACTCATTTGCA
CCACTGCTGTGCCTTGGAATGCTAGTTGGAGTAATAAATCTCTGGAACAGATTTGGAATCACACGACCTG
GATGGAGTGGGACAGAGAAATTAACAATTACACAAGCTTAATACACTCCTTAATTGAAGAATCGCAAAAC
CAGCAAGAAAAGAATGAACAAGAATTATTGGAATTAGATAAATGGGCAAGTTTGTGGAATTGGTTTAACA
TAACAAATTGGCTGTGGTATATAAAATTATTCATAATGATAGTAGGAGGCTTGGTAGGTTTAAGAATAGT
TTTTGCTGTACTTTCTATAGTGAATAGAGTTAGGCAGGGATATTCACCATTATCGTTTCAGACCCACCTC
CCAACCCCGAGGGGACCCGACAGGCCCGAAGGAATAGAAGAAGAAGGTGGAGAGAGAGACAGAGACAGAT
CCATTCGATTAGTGAACGGATCGGCACTGCGTGCGCCAATTCTGCAGACAAATGGCAGTATTCATCCACA
ATTTTAAAAGAAAAGGGGGGATTGGGGGGTACAGTGCAGGGGAAAGAATAGTAGACATAATAGCAACAGA
CATACAAACTAAAGAATTACAAAAACAAATTACAAAAATTCAAAATTTTCGGGTTTATTACAGGGACAGC
AGAGATCCAGTTTGGTTAATTAAGGTACCGAGGGCCTATTTCCCATGATTCCTTCATATTTGCATATACG
ATACAAGGCTGTTAGAGAGATAATTAGAATTAATTTGACTGTAAACACAAAGATATTAGTACAAAATACG
TGACGTAGAAAGTAATAATTTCTTGGGTAGTTTGCAGTTTTAAAATTATGTTTTAAAATGGACTATCATA
TGCTTACCGTAACTTGAAAGTATTTCGATTTCTTGGCTTTATATATCTTGTGGAAAGGACGAAACACCGA
CGGAGGCTAAGCGTCGCAAGTTTTAGAGCTAGAAATAGCAAGTTAAAATAAGGCTAGTCCGTTATCAACT
TGAAAAAGTGGCACCGAGTCGGTGCTTTTTTGAATTCGCTAGCTAGGTCTTGAAAGGAGTGGGAATTGGC
TCCGGTGCCCGTCAGTGGGCAGAGCGCACATCGCCCACAGTCCCCGAGAAGTTGGGGGGAGGGGTCGGCA
ATTGATCCGGTGCCTAGAGAAGGTGGCGCGGGGTAAACTGGGAAAGTGATGTCGTGTACTGGCTCCGCCT
TTTTCCCGAGGGTGGGGGAGAACCGTATATAAGTGCAGTAGTCGCCGTGAACGTTCTTTTTCGCAACGGG
TTTGCCGCCAGAACACAGGACCGGTTCTAGAGCGCTGCCACCATGGACAAGAAGTACAGCATCGGCCTGG
ACATCGGCACCAACTCTGTGGGCTGGGCCGTGATCACCGACGAGTACAAGGTGCCCAGCAAGAAATTCAA
GGTGCTGGGCAACACCGACCGGCACAGCATCAAGAAGAACCTGATCGGAGCCCTGCTGTTCGACAGCGGC
GAAACAGCCGAGGCCACCCGGCTGAAGAGAACCGCCAGAAGAAGATACACCAGACGGAAGAACCGGATCT
GCTATCTGCAAGAGATCTTCAGCAACGAGATGGCCAAGGTGGACGACAGCTTCTTCCACAGACTGGAAGA
GTCCTTCCTGGTGGAAGAGGATAAGAAGCACGAGCGGCACCCCATCTTCGGCAACATCGTGGACGAGGTG
GCCTACCACGAGAAGTACCCCACCATCTACCACCTGAGAAAGAAACTGGTGGACAGCACCGACAAGGCCG
ACCTGCGGCTGATCTATCTGGCCCTGGCCCACATGATCAAGTTCCGGGGCCACTTCCTGATCGAGGGCGA
CCTGAACCCCGACAACAGCGACGTGGACAAGCTGTTCATCCAGCTGGTGCAGACCTACAACCAGCTGTTC
GAGGAAAACCCCATCAACGCCAGCGGCGTGGACGCCAAGGCCATCCTGTCTGCCAGACTGAGCAAGAGCA
GACGGCTGGAAAATCTGATCGCCCAGCTGCCCGGCGAGAAGAAGAATGGCCTGTTCGGAAACCTGATTGC
CCTGAGCCTGGGCCTGACCCCCAACTTCAAGAGCAACTTCGACCTGGCCGAGGATGCCAAACTGCAGCTG
AGCAAGGACACCTACGACGACGACCTGGACAACCTGCTGGCCCAGATCGGCGACCAGTACGCCGACCTGT
TTCTGGCCGCCAAGAACCTGTCCGACGCCATCCTGCTGAGCGACATCCTGAGAGTGAACACCGAGATCAC
CAAGGCCCCCCTGAGCGCCTCTATGATCAAGAGATACGACGAGCACCACCAGGACCTGACCCTGCTGAAA
GCTCTCGTGCGGCAGCAGCTGCCTGAGAAGTACAAAGAGATTTTCTTCGACCAGAGCAAGAACGGCTACG
CCGGCTACATTGACGGCGGAGCCAGCCAGGAAGAGTTCTACAAGTTCATCAAGCCCATCCTGGAAAAGAT
GGACGGCACCGAGGAACTGCTCGTGAAGCTGAACAGAGAGGACCTGCTGCGGAAGCAGCGGACCTTCGAC
AACGGCAGCATCCCCCACCAGATCCACCTGGGAGAGCTGCACGCCATTCTGCGGCGGCAGGAAGATTTTT
ACCCATTCCTGAAGGACAACCGGGAAAAGATCGAGAAGATCCTGACCTTCCGCATCCCCTACTACGTGGG
CCCTCTGGCCAGGGGAAACAGCAGATTCGCCTGGATGACCAGAAAGAGCGAGGAAACCATCACCCCCTGG
AACTTCGAGGAAGTGGTGGACAAGGGCGCTTCCGCCCAGAGCTTCATCGAGCGGATGACCAACTTCGATA
AGAACCTGCCCAACGAGAAGGTGCTGCCCAAGCACAGCCTGCTGTACGAGTACTTCACCGTGTATAACGA
GCTGACCAAAGTGAAATACGTGACCGAGGGAATGAGAAAGCCCGCCTTCCTGAGCGGCGAGCAGAAAAAG
GCCATCGTGGACCTGCTGTTCAAGACCAACCGGAAAGTGACCGTGAAGCAGCTGAAAGAGGACTACTTCA
AGAAAATCGAGTGCTTCGACTCCGTGGAAATCTCCGGCGTGGAAGATCGGTTCAACGCCTCCCTGGGCAC
ATACCACGATCTGCTGAAAATTATCAAGGACAAGGACTTCCTGGACAATGAGGAAAACGAGGACATTCTG
GAAGATATCGTGCTGACCCTGACACTGTTTGAGGACAGAGAGATGATCGAGGAACGGCTGAAAACCTATG
CCCACCTGTTCGACGACAAAGTGATGAAGCAGCTGAAGCGGCGGAGATACACCGGCTGGGGCAGGCTGAG
CCGGAAGCTGATCAACGGCATCCGGGACAAGCAGTCCGGCAAGACAATCCTGGATTTCCTGAAGTCCGAC
GGCTTCGCCAACAGAAACTTCATGCAGCTGATCCACGACGACAGCCTGACCTTTAAAGAGGACATCCAGA
AAGCCCAGGTGTCCGGCCAGGGCGATAGCCTGCACGAGCACATTGCCAATCTGGCCGGCAGCCCCGCCAT
TAAGAAGGGCATCCTGCAGACAGTGAAGGTGGTGGACGAGCTCGTGAAAGTGATGGGCCGGCACAAGCCC
GAGAACATCGTGATCGAAATGGCCAGAGAGAACCAGACCACCCAGAAGGGACAGAAGAACAGCCGCGAGA
GAATGAAGCGGATCGAAGAGGGCATCAAAGAGCTGGGCAGCCAGATCCTGAAAGAACACCCCGTGGAAAA
CACCCAGCTGCAGAACGAGAAGCTGTACCTGTACTACCTGCAGAATGGGCGGGATATGTACGTGGACCAG
GAACTGGACATCAACCGGCTGTCCGACTACGATGTGGACCATATCGTGCCTCAGAGCTTTCTGAAGGACG
ACTCCATCGACAACAAGGTGCTGACCAGAAGCGACAAGAACCGGGGCAAGAGCGACAACGTGCCCTCCGA
AGAGGTCGTGAAGAAGATGAAGAACTACTGGCGGCAGCTGCTGAACGCCAAGCTGATTACCCAGAGAAAG
TTCGACAATCTGACCAAGGCCGAGAGAGGCGGCCTGAGCGAACTGGATAAGGCCGGCTTCATCAAGAGAC
AGCTGGTGGAAACCCGGCAGATCACAAAGCACGTGGCACAGATCCTGGACTCCCGGATGAACACTAAGTA
CGACGAGAATGACAAGCTGATCCGGGAAGTGAAAGTGATCACCCTGAAGTCCAAGCTGGTGTCCGATTTC
CGGAAGGATTTCCAGTTTTACAAAGTGCGCGAGATCAACAACTACCACCACGCCCACGACGCCTACCTGA
ACGCCGTCGTGGGAACCGCCCTGATCAAAAAGTACCCTAAGCTGGAAAGCGAGTTCGTGTACGGCGACTA
CAAGGTGTACGACGTGCGGAAGATGATCGCCAAGAGCGAGCAGGAAATCGGCAAGGCTACCGCCAAGTAC
TTCTTCTACAGCAACATCATGAACTTTTTCAAGACCGAGATTACCCTGGCCAACGGCGAGATCCGGAAGC
GGCCTCTGATCGAGACAAACGGCGAAACCGGGGAGATCGTGTGGGATAAGGGCCGGGATTTTGCCACCGT
GCGGAAAGTGCTGAGCATGCCCCAAGTGAATATCGTGAAAAAGACCGAGGTGCAGACAGGCGGCTTCAGC
AAAGAGTCTATCCTGCCCAAGAGGAACAGCGATAAGCTGATCGCCAGAAAGAAGGACTGGGACCCTAAGA
AGTACGGCGGCTTCGACAGCCCCACCGTGGCCTATTCTGTGCTGGTGGTGGCCAAAGTGGAAAAGGGCAA
GTCCAAGAAACTGAAGAGTGTGAAAGAGCTGCTGGGGATCACCATCATGGAAAGAAGCAGCTTCGAGAAG
AATCCCATCGACTTTCTGGAAGCCAAGGGCTACAAAGAAGTGAAAAAGGACCTGATCATCAAGCTGCCTA
AGTACTCCCTGTTCGAGCTGGAAAACGGCCGGAAGAGAATGCTGGCCTCTGCCGGCGAACTGCAGAAGGG
AAACGAACTGGCCCTGCCCTCCAAATATGTGAACTTCCTGTACCTGGCCAGCCACTATGAGAAGCTGAAG
GGCTCCCCCGAGGATAATGAGCAGAAACAGCTGTTTGTGGAACAGCACAAGCACTACCTGGACGAGATCA
TCGAGCAGATCAGCGAGTTCTCCAAGAGAGTGATCCTGGCCGACGCTAATCTGGACAAAGTGCTGTCCGC
CTACAACAAGCACCGGGATAAGCCCATCAGAGAGCAGGCCGAGAATATCATCCACCTGTTTACCCTGACC
AATCTGGGAGCCCCTGCCGCCTTCAAGTACTTTGACACCACCATCGACCGGAAGAGGTACACCAGCACCA
AAGAGGTGCTGGACGCCACCCTGATCCACCAGAGCATCACCGGCCTGTACGAGACACGGATCGACCTGTC
TCAGCTGGGAGGCGACAAGCGACCTGCCGCCACAAAGAAGGCTGGACAGGCTAAGAAGAAGAAAGATTAC
AAAGACGATGACGATAAGGGATCCGGCGCAACAAACTTCTCTCTGCTGAAACAAGCCGGAGATGTCGAAG
AGAATCCTGGACCGACCGAGTACAAGCCCACGGTGCGCCTCGCCACCCGCGACGACGTCCCCAGGGCCGT
ACGCACCCTCGCCGCCGCGTTCGCCGACTACCCCGCCACGCGCCACACCGTCGATCCGGACCGCCACATC
GAGCGGGTCACCGAGCTGCAAGAACTCTTCCTCACGCGCGTCGGGCTCGACATCGGCAAGGTGTGGGTCG
CGGACGACGGCGCCGCGGTGGCGGTCTGGACCACGCCGGAGAGCGTCGAAGCGGGGGCGGTGTTCGCCGA
GATCGGCCCGCGCATGGCCGAGTTGAGCGGTTCCCGGCTGGCCGCGCAGCAACAGATGGAAGGCCTCCTG
GCGCCGCACCGGCCCAAGGAGCCCGCGTGGTTCCTGGCCACCGTCGGAGTCTCGCCCGACCACCAGGGCA
AGGGTCTGGGCAGCGCCGTCGTGCTCCCCGGAGTGGAGGCGGCCGAGCGCGCCGGGGTGCCCGCCTTCCT
GGAGACCTCCGCGCCCCGCAACCTCCCCTTCTACGAGCGGCTCGGCTTCACCGTCACCGCCGACGTCGAG
GTGCCCGAAGGACCGCGCACCTGGTGCATGACCCGCAAGCCCGGTGCCTGAACGCGTTAAGTCGACAATC
AACCTCTGGATTACAAAATTTGTGAAAGATTGACTGGTATTCTTAACTATGTTGCTCCTTTTACGCTATG
TGGATACGCTGCTTTAATGCCTTTGTATCATGCTATTGCTTCCCGTATGGCTTTCATTTTCTCCTCCTTG
TATAAATCCTGGTTGCTGTCTCTTTATGAGGAGTTGTGGCCCGTTGTCAGGCAACGTGGCGTGGTGTGCA
CTGTGTTTGCTGACGCAACCCCCACTGGTTGGGGCATTGCCACCACCTGTCAGCTCCTTTCCGGGACTTT
CGCTTTCCCCCTCCCTATTGCCACGGCGGAACTCATCGCCGCCTGCCTTGCCCGCTGCTGGACAGGGGCT
CGGCTGTTGGGCACTGACAATTCCGTGGTGTTGTCGGGGAAATCATCGTCCTTTCCTTGGCTGCTCGCCT
GTGTTGCCACCTGGATTCTGCGCGGGACGTCCTTCTGCTACGTCCCTTCGGCCCTCAATCCAGCGGACCT
TCCTTCCCGCGGCCTGCTGCCGGCTCTGCGGCCTCTTCCGCGTCTTCGCCTTCGCCCTCAGACGAGTCGG
ATCTCCCTTTGGGCCGCCTCCCCGCGTCGACTTTAAGACCAATGACTTACAAGGCAGCTGTAGATCTTAG
CCACTTTTTAAAAGAAAAGGGGGGACTGGAAGGGCTAATTCACTCCCAACGAAGACAAGATCTGCTTTTT
GCTTGTACTGGGTCTCTCTGGTTAGACCAGATCTGAGCCTGGGAGCTCTCTGGCTAACTAGGGAACCCAC
TGCTTAAGCCTCAATAAAGCTTGCCTTGAGTGCTTCAAGTAGTGTGTGCCCGTCTGTTGTGTGACTCTGG
TAACTAGAGATCCCTCAGACCCTTTTAGTCAGTGTGGAAAATCTCTAGCAGGGCCCGTTTAAACCCGCTG
ATCAGCCTCGACTGTGCCTTCTAGTTGCCAGCCATCTGTTGTTTGCCCCTCCCCCGTGCCTTCCTTGACC
CTGGAAGGTGCCACTCCCACTGTCCTTTCCTAATAAAATGAGGAAATTGCATCGCATTGTCTGAGTAGGT
GTCATTCTATTCTGGGGGGTGGGGTGGGGCAGGACAGCAAGGGGGAGGATTGGGAAGACAATAGCAGGCA
TGCTGGGGATGCGGTGGGCTCTATGGCTTCTGAGGCGGAAAGAACCAGCTGGGGCTCTAGGGGGTATCCC
C
[124 nt withheld, positions 8682-8805]
C
[91 nt withheld, positions 8807-8897]
A
[49 nt withheld, positions 8899-8947]
CCTTTGACGTTGGAGTCCACGTTCTTT
[37 nt withheld, positions 8975-9011]
ACCCTATCTCGGTCTATTCTTTTGATTTATAAGGGATTTTGCCGATTTCGGCCTATTGGTTAAAAAATGA
GCTGATTTAACAAAAATTTAACGCGAATTAATTCTGTGGAATGTGTGTCAGTTAGGGTGTGGAAAGTCCC
CAGGCTCCCCAGCAGGCAGAAGTATGCAAAGCATGCATCTCAATTAGTCAGCAACCAGGTGTGGAAAGTC
CCCAGGCTCCCCAGCAGGCAGAAGTATGCAAAGCATGCATCTCAATTAGTCAGCAACCATAGTCCCGCCC
CTAACTCCGCCCATCCCGCCCCTAACTCCGCCCAGTTCCGCCCATTCTCCGCCCCATGGCTGACTAATTT
TTTTTATTTATGCAGAGGCCGAGGCCGCCTCTGCCTCTGAGCTATTCCAGAAGTAGTGAGGAGGCTTTTT
TGGAGGCCTAGGCTTTTGCAAAAAGCTCCCGGGAGCTTGTATATCCATTTTCGGATCTGATCAGCACGTG
TTGACAATTAATCATCGGCATAGTATATCGGCATAGTATAATACGACAAGGTGAGGAACTAAACCATGGC
CAAGTTGACCAGTGCCGTTCCGGTGCTCACCGCGCGCGACGTCGCCGGAGCGGTCGAGTTCTGGACCGAC
CGGCTCGGGTTCTCCCGGGACTTCGTGGAGGACGACTTCGCCGGTGTGGTCCGGGACGACGTGACCCTGT
TCATCAGCGCGGTCCAGGACCAGGTGGTGCCGGACAACACCCTGGCCTGGGTGTGGGTGCGCGGCCTGGA
CGAGCTGTACGCCGAGTGGTCGGAGGTCGTGTCCACGAACTTCCGGGACGCCTCCGGGCCGGCCATGACC
GAGATCGGCGAGCAGCCGTGGGGGCGGGAGTTCGCCCTGCGCGACCCGGCCGGCAACTGCGTGCACTTCG
TGGCCGAGGAGCAGGACTGACACGTGCTACGAGATTTCGATTCCACCGCCGCCTTCTATGAAAGGTTGGG
CTTCGGAATCGTTTTCCGGGACGCCGGCTGGATGATCCTCCAGCGCGGGGATCTCATGCTGGAGTTCTTC
GCCCACCCCAACTTGTTTATTGCAGCTTATAATGGTTACAAATAAAGCAATAGCATCACAAATTTCACAA
ATAAAGCATTTTTTTCACTGCATTCTAGTTGTGGTTTGTCCAAACTCATCAATGTATCTTATCATGTCTG
TATACCGTCGACCTCTAGCTAGAGCTTGGCGTAATCATGGTCATAGCTGTTTCCTGTGTGAAATTGTTAT
CCGCTCACAATTCCACACAACATACGAGCCGGAAGCATAAAGTGTAAAGCCTGGGGTGCCTAATGAGTGA
GCTAACTCACATTAATTGCGTTGCGCTCACTGCCCGCTTTCCAGTCGGGAAACCTGTCGTGCCAGCTGCA
TTAATGAATCGGCCAACGCGCGGGGAGAGGCGGTTTGCGTATTGGGCGCTCTTCCGCTTCCTCGCTCACT
GACTCGCTGCGCTCGGTCGTTCGGCTGCGGCGAGCGGTATCAGCTCACTCAAAGGCGGTAATACGGTTAT
CCACAGAATCAGGGGATAACGCAGGAAAGAACATGTGAGCAAAAGGCCAGCAAAAGGCCAGGAACCGTAA
AAAGGCCGCGTTGCTGGCGTTTTTCCATAGGCTCCGCCCCCCTGACGAGCATCACAAAAATCGACGCTCA
AGTCAGAGGTGGCGAAACCCGACAGGACTATAAAGATACCAGGCGTTTCCCCCTGGAAGCTCCCTCGTGC
GCTCTCCTGTTCCGACCCTGCCGCTTACCGGATACCTGTCCGCCTTTCTCCCTTCGGGAAGCGTGGCGCT
TTCTCATAGCTCACGCTGTAGGTATCTCAGTTCGGTGTAGGTCGTTCGCTCCAAGCTGGGCTGTGTGCAC
GAACCCCCCGTTCAGCCCGACCGCTGCGCCTTATCCGGTAACTATCGTCTTGAGTCCAACCCGGTAAGAC
ACGACTTATCGCCACTGGCAGCAGCCACTGGTAACAGGATTAGCAGAGCGAGGTATGTAGGCGGTGCTAC
AGAGTTCTTGAAGTGGTGGCCTAACTACGGCTACACTAGAAGAACAGTATTTGGTATCTGCGCTCTGCTG
AAGCCAGTTACCTTCGGAAAAAGAGTTGGTAGCTCTTGATCCGGCAAACAAACCACCGCTGGTAGCGGTG
GTTTTTTTGTTTGCAAGCAGCAGATTACGCGCAGAAAAAAAGGATCTCAAGAAGATCCTTTGATCTTTTC
TACGGGGTCTGACGCTCAGTGGAACGAAAACTCACGTTAAGGGATTTTGGTCATGAGATTATCAAAAAGG
ATCTTCACCTAGATCCTTTTAAATTAAAAATGAAGTTTTAAATCAATCTAAAGTATATATGAGTAAACTT
GGTCTGACAGTTACCAATGCTTAATCAGTGAGGCACCTATCTCAGCGATCTGTCTATTTCGTTCATCCAT
AGTTGCCTGACTCCCCGTCGTGTAGATAACTACGATACGGGAGGGCTTACCATCTGGCCCCAGTGCTGCA
ATGATACCGCGAGACCCACGCTCACCGGCTCCAGATTTATCAGCAATAAACCAGCCAGCCGGAAGGGCCG
AGCGCAGAAGTGGTCCTGCAACTTTATCCGCCTCCATCCAGTCTATTAATTGTTGCCGGGAAGCTAGAGT
AAGTAGTTCGCCAGTTAATAGTTTGCGCAACGTTGTTGCCATTGCTACAGGCATCGTGGTGTCACGCTCG
TCGTTTGGTATGGCTTCATTCAGCTCCGGTTCCCAACGATCAAGGCGAGTTACATGATCCCCCATGTTGT
GCAAAAAAGCGGTTAGCTCCTTCGGTCCTCCGATCGTTGTCAGAAGTAAGTTGGCCGCAGTGTTATCACT
CATGGTTATGGCAGCACTGCATAATTCTCTTACTGTCATGCCATCCGTAAGATGCTTTTCTGTGACTGGT
GAGTACTCAACCAAGTCATTCTGAGAATAGTGTATGCGGCGACCGAGTTGCTCTTGCCCGGCGTCAATAC
GGGATAATACCGCGCCACATAGCAGAACTTTAAAAGTGCTCATCATTGGAAAACGTTCTTCGGGGCGAAA
ACTCTCAAGGATCTTACCGCTGTTGAGATCCAGTTCGATGTAACCCACTCGTGCACCCAACTGATCTTCA
GCATCTTTTACTTTCACCAGCGTTTCTGGGTGAGCAAAAACAGGAAGGCAAAATGCCGCAAAAAAGGGAA
TAAGGGCGACACGGAAATGTTGAATACTCATACTCTTCCTTTTTCAATATTATTGAAGCATTTATCAGGG
TTATTGTCTCATGAGCGGATACATATTTGAATGTATTTAGAAAAATAAACAAATAGGGGTTCCGCGCACA
TTTCCCCGAAAAGTGCCACCTGACGTCGACGGATCGGGAGATCTCCCGATCCCCTATGGTGCACTCTCAG
TACAATCTGCTCTGATGCCGCATAGTTAAGCCAGTATCTGCTCCCTGCTTGTGTGTTGGAGGTCGCTGAG
TAGTGCGCGAGCAAAATTTAAGCTACAACAAGGCAAGGCTTGACCGACAATTGCATGAAGAATCTGCTTA
GGGTTAGGCGTTTTGCGCTGCTTCGCGATGTACGGGCCAGATATACGCGTTGACATTGATTATTGACTAG
TTATTAATAGTAATCAATTACGGGGTCATTAGTTCATAGCCCATATATGGAGTTCCGCGTTACATAACTT
ACGGTAAATGGCCCGCCTGGCTGACCGCCCAACGACCCCCGCCCATTGACGTCAATAATGACGTATGTTC
CCATAGTAACGCCAATAGGGACTTTCCATTGACGTCAATGGGTGGAGTATTTACGGTAAACTGCCCACTT
GGCAGTACATCAAGTGTATCATATGCCAAGTACGCCCCCTATTGACGTCAATGACGGTAAATGGCCCGCC
TGGCATTATGCCCAGTACATGACCTTATGGGACTTTCCTACTTGGCAGTACATCTACGTATTAGTCATCG
CTATTACCATGG
